>Addgene plasmid #36792 | TAL2383 | depositor partial sequence | sequence record 45985 | TAL2383 sequence 1640 bps
GAACCTGACCCCAGACCAGGTAGTCGCAATCGCGAACAATAATGGGGGAAAGCAAGCCCTGGAAACCGTG
CAAAGGTTGTTGCCGGTCCTTTGTCAAGACCACGGCCTTACACCGGAGCAAGTCGTGGCCATTGCATCCC
ACGACGGTGGCAAACAGGCTCTTGAGACGGTTCAGAGACTTCTCCCAGTTCTCTGTCAAGCCCACGGGCT
GACTCCCGATCAAGTTGTAGCGATTGCGTCGCATGACGGAGGGAAACAAGCATTGGAGACTGTCCAACGG
CTCCTTCCCGTGTTGTGTCAAGCCCACGGTTTGACGCCTGCACAAGTGGTCGCCATCGCCTCCAATATTG
GCGGTAAGCAGGCGCTGGAAACAGTACAGCGCCTGCTGCCTGTACTGTGCCAGGATCATGGACTGACCCC
AGACCAGGTAGTCGCAATCGCGAACAATAATGGGGGAAAGCAAGCCCTGGAAACCGTGCAAAGGTTGTTG
CCGGTCCTTTGTCAAGACCACGGCCTTACACCGGAGCAAGTCGTGGCCATTGCATCCCACGACGGTGGCA
AACAGGCTCTTGAGACGGTTCAGAGACTTCTCCCAGTTCTCTGTCAAGCCCACGGGCTGACTCCCGATCA
AGTTGTAGCGATTGCGTCGCATGACGGAGGGAAACAAGCATTGGAGACTGTCCAACGGCTCCTTCCCGTG
TTGTGTCAAGCCCACGGTTTGACGCCTGCACAAGTGGTCGCCATCGCCTCCAATATTGGCGGTAAGCAGG
CGCTGGAAACAGTACAGCGCCTGCTGCCTGTACTGTGCCAGGATCATGGACTGACCCCAGACCAGGTAGT
CGCAATCGCGTCAAACGGAGGGGGAAAGCAAGCCCTGGAAACCGTGCAAAGGTTGTTGCCGGTCCTTTGT
CAAGACCACGGCCTTACACCGGAGCAAGTCGTGGCCATTGCATCCCACGACGGTGGCAAACAGGCTCTTG
AGACGGTTCAGAGACTTCTCCCAGTTCTCTGTCAAGCCCACGGGCTGACTCCCGATCAAGTTGTAGCGAT
TGCGTCGCATGACGGAGGGAAACAAGCATTGGAGACTGTCCAACGGCTCCTTCCCGTGTTGTGTCAAGCC
CACGGTTTGACGCCTGCACAAGTGGTCGCCATCGCCTCGAATGGCGGCGGTAAGCAGGCGCTGGAAACAG
TACAGCGCCTGCTGCCTGTACTGTGCCAGGATCATGGACTGACCCCAGACCAGGTAGTCGCAATCGCGAA
CAATAATGGGGGAAAGCAAGCCCTGGAAACCGTGCAAAGGTTGTTGCCGGTCCTTTGTCAAGACCACGGC
CTTACACCGGAGCAAGTCGTGGCCATTGCAAGCAATGGGGGTGGCAAACAGGCTCTTGAGACGGTTCAGA
GACTTCTCCCAGTTCTCTGTCAAGCCCACGGGCTGACTCCCGATCAAGTTGTAGCGATTGCGAATAACAA
TGGAGGGAAACAAGCATTGGAGACTGTCCAACGGCTCCTTCCCGTGTTGTGTCAAGCCCACGGTTTGACG
CCTGCACAAGTGGTCGCCATCGCCTCCAATATTGGCGGTAAGCAGGCGCTGGAAACAGTACAGCGCCTGC
TGCCTGTACTGTGCCAGGATCATGGACTGA
