>Addgene plasmid #36792 | TAL2383 | addgene partial sequence | sequence record 47180 | CMV-F
ACTAGAGAACCCACTGCTTACTGGCTTATCGAAATTAATACGACTCACTATAGGGAGACCCAAGCTGGCT
AGCACCATGGACTACAAAGACCATGACGGTGATTATAAAGATCATGACATCGATTACAAGGATGACGATG
ACAAGATGGCCCCCAAGAAGAAGAGGAAGGTGGGCATTCACCGCGGGGTACCTATGGTGGACTTGAGGAC
ACTCGGTTATTCGCAACAGCAACAGGAGAAAATCAAGCCTAAGGTCAGGAGCACCGTCGCGCAACACCAC
GAGGCGCTTGTGGGGCATGGCTTCACTCATGCGCATATTGTCGCGCTTTCACAGCACCCTGCGGCGCTTG
GGACGGTGGCTGTCAAATACCAAGATATGATTGCGGCCCTGCCCGAAGCCACGCACGAGGCAATTGTAGG
GGTCGGTAAACAGTGGTCGGGAGCGCGAGCACTTGAGGCGCTGCTGACTGTGGCGGGTGAGCTTAGGGGG
CCTCCGCTCCAGCTCGACACCGGGCAGCTGCTGAAGATCGCGAAGAGAGGGGGAGTAACAGCGGTAGAGG
CAGTGCACGCCTGGCGCAATGCGCTCACCGGGGCCCCCTTGAACCTGACCCCAGACCAGGTAGTCGCAAT
CGCGAACAATAATGGGGGAAAGCAAGCCCTGGAAACCGTGCAAAGGTTGTTGCCGGTCCTTTGTCAAGAC
CACGGCCTTACACCGGAGCAAGTCGTGGCCATTGCATCCCACGACGGTGGCAAACAGGCTCTTGAGACGG
TTCAGAGACTTCTCCCAGTTCTCTGTCAAGCCCACGGGCTGACTCCCGATCAAGTTGTAGCGATTGCGTC
GCATGACGGA
