[The description below was written by a language model from this plasmid's Addgene catalogue record.]
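Description:
TAL2383 is a mammalian expression plasmid encoding the right-hand monomer of a TALEN pair directed against the human AKT2 gene. It is built on the JDS74 backbone (about 6.4 kb without insert), one of a family of TALEN acceptor vectors designed to receive assembled TAL effector repeat arrays. The plasmid is maintained at high copy in E. coli under ampicillin selection. The record does not give a feature table, so the origin of replication and other backbone details are not stated explicitly.

The roughly 1.6 kb insert is a customised array of TAL effector repeats, produced by the FLASH assembly method, that specifies recognition of an 18-nucleotide half-site in AKT2. It was cloned into the backbone through BsmBI sites, which as type IIS sites were destroyed in the process, leaving the array joined in frame to the flanking coding sequences. The backbone supplies an N-terminal 3X FLAG tag for detection and a C-terminal wild-type FokI nuclease domain. Expression in mammalian cells is driven by the CMV promoter, and the vector type also indicates a T7 promoter that allows in vitro transcription of mRNA; the use of a BGH reverse sequencing primer suggests a BGH polyadenylation region downstream.

Because FokI cleaves only as a dimer, this construct is meant to be used with the matching left-hand AKT2 TALEN, so that the two monomers bind opposing half-sites and generate a double-strand break in the intervening spacer. Repair of that break can introduce indel mutations or support targeted editing at the AKT2 locus in human cells. Although the insert species is given as human, the linked Entrez gene entry uses mouse-style nomenclature and aliases.
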