Addgene plasmid #36792: TAL2383
Depositing lab: Keith Joung. Depositing organization: Massachusetts General Hospital. Publication: FLASH assembly of TALENs for high-throughput genome editing. Reyon D, Tsai SQ, Khayter C, Foden JA, Sander JD, Joung JK. Nat Biotechnol. 2012 Apr 8. doi: 10.1038/nbt.2170. PubMed 22484455.
Backbone
  Vector backbone: JDS74
  Backbone manufacturer: Joung lab (Addgene Plasmid # 32288)
  Backbone size w/o insert (bp): 6447
  Vector type: Mammalian, T7 for in vitro mRNA synthesis
Growth in bacteria
  Bacterial resistance: Ampicillin, 100 μg/mL
  Growth temperature: 37°C
  Growth strain: XL1 Blue
  Copy number: High Copy
Gene/Insert
  Gene/Insert name: AKT2-TALEN_Right (alt name: AKT2)
  Species: H. sapiens (human)
  Insert size (bp): 1640
  Entrez Gene: Akt2 (a.k.a. 2410016A19Rik, PKB, PKBbeta)
  Promoter: CMV
  Tag / fusion protein: 3X Flag (N terminal on backbone); WT FOKI (C terminal on backbone)
  Cloning method: Restriction Enzyme; 5′ cloning site BsmBI (destroyed during cloning); 3′ cloning site BsmBI (destroyed during cloning)
  Sequencing primers: 5′ CMV-F; 3′ BGH-rev
Terms and licenses: Academic/Nonprofit Terms; Industry Terms: Not Available to Industry
Depositor comments: Target binding site: TGCCAGCCATCCTGTGAG It is strongly recommended that users perform a diagnostic digest to verify this plasmid prior to use. For example, a double digest of the plasmid with BamHI and KpnI should result in two bands at 2.2kb and 5.9kb.
How to cite: TAL2383 was a gift from Keith Joung (Addgene plasmid # 36792 ; http://n2t.net/addgene:36792 ; RRID:Addgene_36792)
